Addgene plasmid #157294: pD649-HAsp-CEACAM8-COMP5AP-AviTag-9xHis
Purpose: Mammalian expression of cell-surface protein extracellular domain fused to COMP5AP-AviTag-9xHis. Protein is secreted from cells.
Depositing lab: Chris Garcia. Depositing organization: Stanford University. Publication: A Human IgSF Cell-Surface Interactome Reveals a Complex Network of Protein-Protein Interactions. Wojtowicz WM, Vielmetter J, Fernandes RA, Siepe DH, Eastman CL, Chisholm GB, Cox S, Klock H, Anderson PW, Rue SM, Miller JJ, Glaser SM, Bragstad ML, Vance J, Lam AW, Lesley SA, Zinn K, Garcia KC. Cell. 2020 Aug 20;182(4):1027-1043.e17. doi: 10.1016/j.cell.2020.07.025. PubMed 32822567.
Backbone
  Vector backbone: pD649
  Backbone size w/o insert (bp): 7153
  Vector type: Mammalian Expression
Growth in bacteria
  Bacterial resistance: Ampicillin, 100 μg/mL
  Growth temperature: 37°C
  Growth strain: DH5alpha
  Copy number: High Copy
Gene/Insert
  Gene/Insert name: CEACAM8 (alt name: CEAM8)
  Species: H. sapiens (human)
  Insert size (bp): 867
  Entrez Gene: CEACAM8 (a.k.a. CD66b, CD67, CGM6, NCA-95)
  Promoter: CMV/SP6
  Tag / fusion protein: COMP5AP-AviTag-9xHis (C terminal on backbone)
  Cloning method: Restriction Enzyme; 5′ cloning site GCGGCCGC (not destroyed); 3′ cloning site GGCGCGCC (not destroyed)
  Sequencing primers: 5′ ATTTAGGTGACACTATAG; 3′ CGTCGCACTCCATCACGGTG
Resource information
  A portion of this plasmid was derived from a plasmid made by: synthesis by ThermoFisher
Terms and licenses: Academic/Nonprofit Terms; Industry Terms: Not Available to Industry
Depositor comments: Some plasmids in this collection may have an IS4-like element ISVsa5 family transposase upstream of the CMV promoter.
How to cite: pD649-HAsp-CEACAM8-COMP5AP-AviTag-9xHis was a gift from Chris Garcia (Addgene plasmid # 157294 ; http://n2t.net/addgene:157294 ; RRID:Addgene_157294)
