[The description below was written by a language model from this plasmid's Addgene catalogue record and pLannotate feature annotations shown in this document.]
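Description:
pD649-HAsp-CEACAM8-COMP5AP-AviTag-9xHis is a mammalian expression plasmid built on the pD649 backbone for producing the extracellular domain of human CEACAM8 (also called CD66b, CD67, CGM6 or NCA-95) as a secreted fusion protein. It is maintained in E. coli at high copy through a ColE1/pUC-type origin and selected with ampicillin via the β-lactamase gene. The sequenced record is about 8 kb, consistent with the stated backbone plus an insert of roughly 870 bp.

Expression is driven by the CMV immediate-early enhancer and promoter, followed by a fragment of CMV intron A and an SP6 promoter that can serve for in vitro transcription or sequencing. The open reading frame begins with a signal peptide: "HAsp" in the name indicates the intended leader, although the automated annotation matches this short region to an immunoglobulin heavy-chain signal sequence fragment. The CEACAM8 ectodomain, cloned between two intact restriction sites, is followed by a segment of rat cartilage oligomeric matrix protein (COMP), whose coiled coil is known to form pentamers, and then by human placental alkaline phosphatase, an AviTag for enzymatic biotinylation and a polyhistidine tag (named 9xHis, annotated as 8xHis). A bGH polyadenylation signal ends the unit. Multimerisation through COMP would raise avidity for weak binding partners, and alkaline phosphatase gives an enzymatic readout, which suits the cell-surface protein interaction screening for which the collection was made.

A separate SV40/EM7-promoted cassette carries a puromycin resistance gene with an SV40 polyadenylation signal, allowing selection of mammalian cells. Small kanamycin resistance, lacZα, ble and f1 origin fragments appear to be backbone remnants. The depositor notes that some plasmids in this collection may carry an IS4-like transposase upstream of the CMV promoter; none is annotated here.
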