Features (pLannotate 1.2.2; 24 found; start..end, strand, type, name):
    119..143     -  CDS            KanR (fragment): aminoglycoside phosphotransferase; aph(3')-Ia; confers resistance to kanamycin
    254..842     +  rep_origin     ori: high-copy-number ColE1/pMB1/pBR322/pUC origin of replication
   1067..1084    +  terminator     rrnB T2 terminator (fragment): transcription terminator T2 from the E. coli rrnB gene
   1109..1128    -  CDS            lacZα (fragment): LacZα fragment of β-galactosidase; lacZ fragment
   1584..1600    +  protein_bind   lac operator: The lac repressor binds to the lac operator to inhibit transcription in E. coli. This inhibition can be relieved by adding lactose or isopropyl-β-D-thiogalactopyranoside (IPTG). lac repressor encoded by lacI
   1843..2146    +  enhancer       CMV enhancer: human cytomegalovirus immediate early enhancer
   2147..2350    +  promoter       CMV promoter: human cytomegalovirus (CMV) immediate early promoter
   2486..2529    +  intron         CMV intron (fragment): modified intron A from human cytomegalovirus
   2581..2599    +  promoter       SP6 promoter: promoter for bacteriophage SP6 RNA polymerase
   2603..2640    +  CDS            IgH signal sequence (fragment): signal sequence from the mouse immunoglobulin heavy chain variable region
   2746..3615    +  CDS            CEACAM8 (fragment): CEAM8_HUMAN - Also known as CGM6. Experimental evidence at protein level: Swiss-Prot protein existence level 1. Cell surface glycoprotein that plays a role in cell adhesion in a calcium-independent manner (PubMed:8776764, PubMed:2022629, PubMed:11590190). Mediates heterophilic cell adhesion with other carcinoembryonic antigen-related cell adhesion molecules, such as CEACAM6 (PubMed:8776764, PubMed:2022629, PubMed:11590190). Heterophilic interaction with CEACAM8 occurs in activated neutrophils (PubMed:8776764). From Homo sapiens (Human).
   3712..3891    +  CDS            Comp (fragment): COMP_RAT - Experimental evidence at protein level: Swiss-Prot protein existence level 1. May play a role in the structural integrity of cartilage via its interaction with other extracellular matrix proteins such as the collagens and fibronectin. Can mediate the interaction of chondrocytes with the cartilage extracellular matrix through interaction with cell surface integrin receptors. Could play a role in the pathogenesis of osteoarthritis. Potent suppressor of apoptosis in both primary chondrocytes and transformed cells. Suppresses apoptosis by blocking the activation of caspase-3 and by indu
   3879..5331    +  CDS            SEAP (fragment): secreted alkaline phosphatase from human placenta The natural enzyme has a C-terminal transmembrane sequence that is replaced by a GPI anchor.
   5356..5397    +  CDS            AviTag™ (fragment): peptide tag that allows for enzymatic biotinylation
   5401..5424    +  CDS            8xHis: 8xHis affinity tag
   5570..5681    +  polyA_signal   bGH poly(A) signal: bovine growth hormone polyadenylation signal
   5682..5790    +  rep_origin     f1 ori (fragment): f1 bacteriophage origin of replication; arrow indicates direction of (+) strand synthesis
   5804..6133    +  promoter       SV40 promoter: SV40 enhancer and early promoter
   6181..6228    +  promoter       EM7 promoter: synthetic bacterial promoter&nbsp
   6247..6846    +  CDS            PuroR (fragment): puromycin N-acetyltransferase; pac from Streptomyces; confers resistance to puromycin
   6856..6981    +  CDS            ble (fragment): BLE_KLEPN - Experimental evidence at protein level: Swiss-Prot protein existence level 1. Binding protein with a strong affinity to the bleomycin family of antibiotics. Binds to CL990; an antimitotic-antibiotic compound. From Klebsiella pneumoniae.
   6976..7097    +  polyA_signal   SV40 poly(A) signal: SV40 polyadenylation signal
   7150..8010    -  CDS            AmpR: β-lactamase; bla; confers resistance to ampicillin, carbenicillin, and related antibiotics
   8013..89      -  promoter       AmpR promoter (fragment) (across the origin): bla
>Addgene plasmid #157294 | pD649-HAsp-CEACAM8-COMP5AP-AviTag-9xHis | addgene full sequence | sequence record 383747 | Addgene NGS Result
TTTCAATATTATTGAAGCATTTATCAGGGTTATTGTCTCATGAGCGGATACATATTTGAATGTATTTAGA
AAAATAAACAAATAGGGGTCAGTGTTACAACCAATTAACCAATTCTGAACATTATCGCGAGCCCATTTAT
ACCTGAATATGGCTCATAACACCCCTTGCTCATGACCAAAATCCCTTAACGTGAGTTACGCGCGCGTCGT
TCCACTGAGCGTCAGACCCCGTAGAAAAGATCAAAGGATCTTCTTGAGATCCTTTTTTTCTGCGCGTAAT
CTGCTGCTTGCAAACAAAAAAACCACCGCTACCAGCGGTGGTTTGTTTGCCGGATCAAGAGCTACCAACT
CTTTTTCCGAAGGTAACTGGCTTCAGCAGAGCGCAGATACCAAATACTGTTCTTCTAGTGTAGCCGTAGT
TAGCCCACCACTTCAAGAACTCTGTAGCACCGCCTACATACCTCGCTCTGCTAATCCTGTTACCAGTGGC
TGCTGCCAGTGGCGATAAGTCGTGTCTTACCGGGTTGGACTCAAGACGATAGTTACCGGATAAGGCGCAG
CGGTCGGGCTGAACGGGGGGTTCGTGCACACAGCCCAGCTTGGAGCGAACGACCTACACCGAACTGAGAT
ACCTACAGCGTGAGCTATGAGAAAGCGCCACGCTTCCCGAAGGGAGAAAGGCGGACAGGTATCCGGTAAG
CGGCAGGGTCGGAACAGGAGAGCGCACGAGGGAGCTTCCAGGGGGAAACGCCTGGTATCTTTATAGTCCT
GTCGGGTTTCGCCACCTCTGACTTGAGCGTCGATTTTTGTGATGCTCGTCAGGGGGGCGGAGCCTATGGA
AAAACGCCAGCAACGCGGCCTTTTTACGGTTCCTGGCCTTTTGCTGGCCTTTTGCTCACATGTTCTTTCC
TGCGTTATCCCCTGATTCTGTGGATAACCGTATTACCGCCTTTGAGTGAGCTGATACCGCTCGCCGCAGC
CGAACGACCGAGCGCAGCGAGTCAGTGAGCGAGGAAGCGGAAGGCGAGAGTAGGGAACTGCCAGGCATCA
AACTAAGCAGAAGGCCCCTGACGGATGGCCTTTTTGCGTTTCTACAAACTCTTTCTGTGTTGTAAAACGA
CGGCCAGTCTTAAGCTCGGGCCCCCTGGGCGGTTCTGATAACGAGTAATCGTTAATCCGCAAATAACGTA
AAAACCCGCTTCGGCGGGTTTTTTTATGGGGGGAGTTTAGGGAAAGAGCATTTGTCAGAATATTTAAGGG
CGCCTGTCACTTTGCTTGATATATGAGAATTATTTAACCTTATAAATGAGAAAAAAGCAACGCACTTTAA
ATAAGATACGTTGCTTTTTCGATTGATGAACACCTATAATTAAACTATTCATCTATTATTTATGATTTTT
TGTATATACAATATTTCTAGTTTGTTAAAGAGAATTAAGAAAATAAATCTCGAAAATAATAAAGGGAAAA
TCAGTTTTTGATATCAAAATTATACATGTCAACGATAATACAAAATATAATACAAACTATAAGATGTTAT
CAGTATTTATTATCATTTAGAATAAATTTTGTGTCGCCCTTAATTGTGAGCGGATAACAATTACGAGCTT
CATGCACAGTGGCGTTGACTCAATATTGGCCATTAGCCATATTATTCATTGGTTATATAGCATAAATCAA
TATTGGCTATTGGCCATTGCATACGTTGTATCTATATCATAATATGTACATTTATATTGGCTCATGTCCA
ATATGACCGCCATGTTGGCATTGATTATTGACTAGTTATTAATAGTAATCAATTACGGGGTCATTAGTTC
ATAGCCCATATATGGAGTTCCGCGTTACATAACTTACGGTAAATGGCCCGCCTGGCTGACCGCCCAACGA
CCCCCGCCCATTGACGTCAATAATGACGTATGTTCCCATAGTAACGCCAATAGGGACTTTCCATTGACGT
CAATGGGTGGAGTATTTACGGTAAACTGCCCACTTGGCAGTACATCAAGTGTATCATATGCCAAGTACGC
CCCCTATTGACGTCAATGACGGTAAATGGCCCGCCTGGCATTATGCCCAGTACATGACCTTATGGGACTT
TCCTACTTGGCAGTACATCTACGTATTAGTCATCGCTATTACCATGGTGATGCGGTTTTGGCAGTACATC
AATGGGCGTGGATAGCGGTTTGACTCACGGGGATTTCCAAGTCTCCACCCCATTGACGTCAATGGGAGTT
TGTTTTGGCACCAAAATCAACGGGACTTTCCAAAATGTCGTAACAACTCCGCCCCATTGACGCAAATGGG
CGGTAGGCGTGTACGGTGGGAGGTCTATATAAGCAGAGCTCGTTTAGTGAACCGTCAGATCGCCTGGAGA
CGCCATCCACGCTGTTTTGACCTCCATAGAAGACACCGGGACCGATCCAGCCTCCGCGGCCGGGAACGGT
GCATTGGAACGCGGATTCCCCGTGCCAAGAGTGACGTAAGTACCGCCTATAGAGTCTATAGGCCCACCCC
CTTGGCTTCGTTAGAACGCGGCTACAATTAATACATAACCTTATGTATCATACACATACGATTTAGGTGA
CACTATAGAATAACATCCACTTTGCCTTTCTCTCCACAGGTGTCCACTCCCAGGTCCAACTGCACCTCGG
TTCTATCGAAAACGCGCCTGCTAGCGCCACCATGAAGACCATCATTGCCCTGAGCTACATCTTCTGCCTG
GTGTTCGCTGCGGCCGCCCAACTGACAATTGAGGCCGTGCCTTCTAATGCCGCCGAGGGAAAAGAAGTGC
TGCTGCTGGTTCACAACCTGCCTCAGGACCCCAGAGGCTACAACTGGTATAAGGGCGAGACAGTGGACGC
CAACAGACGGATCATCGGCTACGTGATCAGCAACCAGCAGATCACCCCTGGACCTGCCTACAGCAACAGA
GAGACAATCTACCCCAACGCCAGCCTGCTGATGCGGAACGTGACCAGAAATGACACCGGCAGCTACACCC
TGCAAGTGATCAAGCTGAACCTGATGAGCGAGGAAGTGACCGGCCAGTTCTCTGTGCACCCTGAGACACC
TAAGCCTAGCATCAGCTCCAACAACAGCAACCCCGTGGAAGATAAGGACGCCGTGGCCTTTACATGCGAG
CCCGAGACACAGAACACCACCTACCTTTGGTGGGTCAACGGCCAGAGTCTGCCCGTTTCTCCTAGACTGC
AGCTGAGCAACGGCAACAGAACCCTGACACTGCTGAGCGTGACAAGAAACGACGTGGGCCCCTACGAGTG
CGAGATCCAGAATCCTGCCAGCGCCAACTTCAGCGACCCCGTGACACTGAATGTGCTGTACGGCCCCGAT
GCTCCCACAATCAGCCCTAGCGATACCTACTACCATGCCGGCGTGAACCTGAATCTGAGCTGTCACGCCG
CCAGCAATCCTCCAAGCCAGTACTCTTGGAGCGTGAACGGCACCTTCCAGCAGTACACCCAGAAGCTGTT
CATCCCCAACATCACCACCAAGAACAGCGGCTCCTACGCCTGCCACACCACAAATAGCGCCACCGGCAGA
AATAGAACCACCGTGCGGATGATCACCGTGTCTGACGCCCTTGTTGGCGCGCCGGAAGATCAAGTTGATC
CAAGATTGATTGATGGCAAGGGCGGATCTCTGGAGGTGCTGTTCCAGGGACCAGGCGGAAGCGGCAATCC
CGGCGGCGATCTGGCCCCCCAGATGCTGCGCGAGCTGCAGGAGACCAATGCCGCCCTGCAGGACGTGCGC
GAGCTGCTGCGCCACCGCGTGAAGGAGATCACCTTCCTGAAGAACACCGTGATGGAGTGCGACGCCTGCG
GTATGCAGCCCTCTAGAGGCTCCGGCTCCATCATCCCAGTTGAGGAGGAGAACCCGGACTTCTGGAACCG
CGAGGCAGCCGAGGCCCTGGGTGCCGCCAAGAAGCTGCAGCCTGCACAGACAGCCGCCAAGAACCTCATC
ATCTTCCTGGGCGATGGGATGGGGGTGTCTACGGTGACAGCTGCCAGGATCCTAAAAGGGCAGAAGAAGG
ACAAACTGGGGCCTGAGATACCCCTGGCCATGGACCGCTTCCCATATGTGGCTCTGTCCAAGACATACAA
TGTAGACAAACATGTGCCAGACAGTGGAGCCACAGCCACGGCCTACCTGTGCGGGGTCAAGGGCAACTTC
CAGACCATTGGCTTGAGTGCAGCCGCCCGCTTTAACCAGTGCAACACGACACGCGGCAACGAGGTCATCT
CCGTGATGAATCGGGCCAAGAAAGCAGGGAAGTCAGTGGGAGTGGTAACCACCACACGAGTGCAGCACGC
CTCGCCAGCCGGCACCTACGCCCACACGGTGAACCGCAACTGGTACTCGGACGCCGACGTGCCTGCCTCG
GCCCGCCAGGAGGGGTGCCAGGACATCGCTACGCAGCTCATCTCCAACATGGACATTGACGTGATCCTAG
GTGGAGGCCGAAAGTACATGTTTCGCATGGGAACCCCAGACCCTGAGTACCCAGATGACTACAGCCAAGG
TGGGACCAGGCTGGACGGGAAGAATCTGGTGCAGGAATGGCTGGCGAAGCGCCAGGGTGCCCGGTATGTG
TGGAACCGCACTGAGCTCATGCAGGCTTCCCTGGACCCGTCTGTGACCCATCTCATGGGTCTCTTTGAGC
CTGGAGACATGAAATACGAGATCCACCGAGACTCCACACTGGACCCCTCCCTGATGGAGATGACAGAGGC
TGCCCTGCGCCTGCTGAGCAGGAACCCCCGCGGCTTCTTCCTCTTCGTGGAGGGTGGTCGCATCGACCAT
GGTCATCATGAAAGCAGGGCTTACCGGGCACTGACTGAGACGATCATGTTCGACGACGCCATTGAGAGGG
CGGGCCAGCTCACCAGCGAGGAGGACACGCTGAGCCTCGTCACTGCCGACCACTCCCACGTCTTCTCCTT
CGGAGGCTACCCCCTGCGAGGGAGCTCCATCTTCGGGCTGGCCCCTGGCAAGGCCCGGGACAGGAAGGCC
TACACGGTCCTCCTATACGGAAACGGTCCAGGCTATGTGCTCAAGGACGGCGCCCGGCCGGATGTTACCG
AGAGCGAGAGCGGGAGCCCCGAGTATCGGCAGCAGTCAGCAGTGCCCCTGGACGAAGAGACCCACGCAGG
CGAGGACGTGGCGGTGTTCGCGCGCGGCCCGCAGGCGCACCTGGTTCACGGCGTGCAGGAGCAGACCTTC
ATAGCGCACGTCATGGCCTTCGCCGCCTGCCTGGAGCCCTACACCGCCTGCGACCTGGCGCCCCCCGCCG
GCACCACCGACGCCGCGCACCCGGGTGGCGGAGGACTGAACGACATCTTCGAGGCTCAGAAAATCGAATG
GCACGAACATCACCATCACCATCACCATCACCATTAAGGCCGGCCTGTAGTCACTGGCACAACGCGTTAC
CCGGTAAGCCAATCGGGTATACACGGTCGTCATACTGCAGACAGGGTTCTTCTACTTTGCAAGATAGTCT
TGAGTAGTAAAATAAATAGATAGAGAAAATCAGCCTCGACTGTGCCTTCTAGTTGCCAGCCATCTGTTGT
TTGCCCCTCCCCCGTGCCTTCCTTGACCCTGGAAGGTGCCACTCCCACTGTCCTTTCCTAATAAAATGAG
GAAATTGCATCACAACACTCAACCCTATCTCGGTCTATTCTTTTGATTTATAAGGGATTTTGCCGATTTC
GGCCTATTGGTTAAAAAATGAGCTGATTTAACAAAAATTTAACGCGAATTAATTCTGTGGAATGTGTGTC
AGTTAGGGTGTGGAAAGTCCCCAGGCTCCCCAGCAGGCAGAAGTATGCAAAGCATGCATCTCAATTAGTC
AGCAACCAGGTGTGGAAAGTCCCCAGGCTCCCCAGCAGGCAGAAGTATGCAAAGCATGCATCTCAATTAG
TCAGCAACCATAGTCCCGCCCCTAACTCCGCCCATCCCGCCCCTAACTCCGCCCAGTTCCGCCCATTCTC
CGCCCCATGGCTGACTAATTTTTTTTATTTATGCAGAGGCCGAGGCCGCCTCTGCCTCTGAGCTATTCCA
GAAGTAGTGAGGAGGCTTTTTTGGAGGCCTAGGCTTTTGCAAAAAGCTCCCGGGAGCTTGTATATCCATT
TTCGGATCTGATCAGCACGTGTTGACAATTAATCATCGGCATAGTATATCGGCATAGTATAATACGACAA
GGTGAGGAACTAAACCATGACCGAGTACAAGCCCACGGTGCGCCTCGCCACCCGCGACGACGTCCCCAGG
GCCGTACGCACCCTCGCCGCCGCGTTCGCCGACTACCCCGCCACGCGCCACACCGTCGATCCGGACCGCC
ACATCGAGCGGGTCACCGAGCTGCAAGAACTCTTCCTCACGCGCGTCGGGCTCGACATCGGCAAGGTGTG
GGTCGCGGACGACGGCGCCGCGGTGGCGGTCTGGACCACGCCGGAGAGCGTCGAAGCGGGGGCGGTGTTC
GCCGAGATCGGCCCGCGCATGGCCGAGTTGAGCGGTTCCCGGCTGGCCGCGCAGCAACAGATGGAAGGCC
TCCTGGCGCCGCACCGGCCCAAGGAGCCCGCGTGGTTCCTGGCCACCGTCGGCGTCTCGCCCGACCACCA
GGGCAAGGGTCTGGGCAGCGCCGTCGTGCTCCCCGGAGTGGAGGCGGCCGAGCGCGCCGGGGTGCCCGCC
TTCCTGGAGACATCCGCGCCCCGCAACCTCCCCTTCTACGAGCGGCTCGGCTTCACCGTCACCGCCGACG
TCGAGGTGCCCGAAGGACCGCGCACCTGGTGCATGACCCGCAAGCCCGGTGCCTGACACGTGCTACGAGA
TTTCGATTCCACCGCCGCCTTCTATGAAAGGTTGGGCTTCGGAATCGTTTTCCGGGACGCCGGCTGGATG
ATCCTCCAGCGCGGGGATCTCATGCTGGAGTTCTTCGCCCACCCCAACTTGTTTATTGCAGCTTATAATG
GTTACAAATAAAGCAATAGCATCACAAATTTCACAAATAAAGCATTTTTTTCACTGCATTCTAGTTGTGG
TTTGTCCAAACTCATCAATGTATCTTATCATGTCTGTATACCGTCGACCTCTAGCTAGAGCTTGGCGTAA
TCATGGTCATTACCAATGCTTAATCAGTGAGGCACCTATCTCAGCGATCTGTCTATTTCGTTCATCCATA
GTTGCCTGACTCCCCGTCGTGTAGATAACTACGATACGGGAGGGCTTACCATCTGGCCCCAGCGCTGCGA
TGATACCGCGAGAACCACGCTCACCGGCTCCGGATTTATCAGCAATAAACCAGCCAGCCGGAAGGGCCGA
GCGCAGAAGTGGTCCTGCAACTTTATCCGCCTCCATCCAGTCTATTAATTGTTGCCGGGAAGCTAGAGTA
AGTAGTTCGCCAGTTAATAGTTTGCGCAACGTTGTTGCCATCGCTACAGGCATCGTGGTGTCACGCTCGT
CGTTTGGTATGGCTTCATTCAGCTCCGGTTCCCAACGATCAAGGCGAGTTACATGATCCCCCATGTTGTG
CAAAAAAGCGGTTAGCTCCTTCGGTCCTCCGATCGTTGTCAGAAGTAAGTTGGCCGCAGTGTTATCACTC
ATGGTTATGGCAGCACTGCATAATTCTCTTACTGTCATGCCATCCGTAAGATGCTTTTCTGTGACTGGTG
AGTACTCAACCAAGTCATTCTGAGAATAGTGTATGCGGCGACCGAGTTGCTCTTGCCCGGCGTCAATACG
GGATAATACCGCGCCACATAGCAGAACTTTAAAAGTGCTCATCATTGGAAAACGTTCTTCGGGGCGAAAA
CTCTCAAGGATCTTACCGCTGTTGAGATCCAGTTCGATGTAACCCACTCGTGCACCCAACTGATCTTCAG
CATCTTTTACTTTCACCAGCGTTTCTGGGTGAGCAAAAACAGGAAGGCAAAATGCCGCAAAAAAGGGAAT
AAGGGCGACACGGAAATGTTGAATACTCATATTCTTCCTT
