>Addgene plasmid #157294 | pD649-HAsp-CEACAM8-COMP5AP-AviTag-9xHis | depositor partial sequence | sequence record 303698 | insert (extracellular domain)
CAACTGACAATTGAGGCCGTGCCTTCTAATGCCGCCGAGGGAAAAGAAGTGCTGCTGCTGGTTCACAACC
TGCCTCAGGACCCCAGAGGCTACAACTGGTATAAGGGCGAGACAGTGGACGCCAACAGACGGATCATCGG
CTACGTGATCAGCAACCAGCAGATCACCCCTGGACCTGCCTACAGCAACAGAGAGACAATCTACCCCAAC
GCCAGCCTGCTGATGCGGAACGTGACCAGAAATGACACCGGCAGCTACACCCTGCAAGTGATCAAGCTGA
ACCTGATGAGCGAGGAAGTGACCGGCCAGTTCTCTGTGCACCCTGAGACACCTAAGCCTAGCATCAGCTC
CAACAACAGCAACCCCGTGGAAGATAAGGACGCCGTGGCCTTTACATGCGAGCCCGAGACACAGAACACC
ACCTACCTTTGGTGGGTCAACGGCCAGAGTCTGCCCGTTTCTCCTAGACTGCAGCTGAGCAACGGCAACA
GAACCCTGACACTGCTGAGCGTGACAAGAAACGACGTGGGCCCCTACGAGTGCGAGATCCAGAATCCTGC
CAGCGCCAACTTCAGCGACCCCGTGACACTGAATGTGCTGTACGGCCCCGATGCTCCCACAATCAGCCCT
AGCGATACCTACTACCATGCCGGCGTGAACCTGAATCTGAGCTGTCACGCCGCCAGCAATCCTCCAAGCC
AGTACTCTTGGAGCGTGAACGGCACCTTCCAGCAGTACACCCAGAAGCTGTTCATCCCCAACATCACCAC
CAAGAACAGCGGCTCCTACGCCTGCCACACCACAAATAGCGCCACCGGCAGAAATAGAACCACCGTGCGG
ATGATCACCGTGTCTGACGCCCTTGTT
